>Addgene plasmid #239827 | pCSCG-TM(DPP4)-Fc-hST6GalNAc2 WT | addgene full sequence | sequence record 482721 | Addgene NGS Result
GACGGATCGGGAGATCTCCCGATCCCCTATGGTGCACTCTCAGTACAATCTGCTCTGATGCCGCATAGTT
AAGCCAGTATCTGCTCCCTGCTTGTGTGTTGGAGGTCGCTGAGTAGTGCGCGAGCAAAATTTAAGCTACA
ACAAGGCAAGGCTTGACCGACAATTGCATGAAGAATCTGCTTAGGGTTAGGCGTTTTGCGCTGCTTCGCG
ATGTACGGGCCAGATATACGCGTTGACATTGATTATTGACTAGTTATTAATAGTAATCAATTACGGGGTC
ATTAGTTCATAGCCCATATATGGAGTTCCGCGTTACATAACTTACGGTAAATGGCCCGCCTGGCTGACCG
CCCAACGACCCCCGCCCATTGACGTCAATAATGACGTATGTTCCCATAGTAACGCCAATAGGGACTTTCC
ATTGACGTCAATGGGTGGAGTATTTACGGTAAACTGCCCACTTGGCAGTACATCAAGTGTATCATATGCC
AAGTACGCCCCCTATTGACGTCAATGACGGTAAATGGCCCGCCTGGCATTATGCCCAGTACATGACCTTA
TGGGACTTTCCTACTTGGCAGTACATCTACGTATTAGTCATCGCTATTACCATGGTGATGCGGTTTTGGC
AGTACATCAATGGGCGTGGATAGCGGTTTGACTCACGGGGATTTCCAAGTCTCCACCCCATTGACGTCAA
TGGGAGTTTGTTTTGGCACCAAAATCAACGGGACTTTCCAAAATGTCGTAACAACTCCGCCCCATTGACG
CAAATGGGCGGTAGGCGTGTACGGTGGGAGGTCTATATAAGCAGCGCGTTTTGCCTGTACTGGGTCTCTC
TGGTTAGACCAGATCTGAGCCTGGGAGCTCTCTGGCTAACTAGGGAACCCACTGCTTAAGCCTCAATAAA
GCTTGCCTTGAGTGCTTCAAGTAGTGTGTGCCCGTCTGTTGTGTGACTCTGGTAACTAGAGATCCCTCAG
ACCCTTTTAGTCAGTGTGGAAAATCTCTAGCAGTGGCGCCCGAACAGGGACTTGAAAGCGAAAGGGAAAC
CAGAGGAGCTCTCTCGACGCAGGACTCGGCTTGCTGAAGCGCGCACGGCAAGAGGCGAGGGGCGGCGACT
GGTGAGTACGCCAAAAATTTTGACTAGCGGAGGCTAGAAGGAGAGAGATGGGTGCGAGAGCGTCAGTATT
AAGCGGGGGAGAATTAGATCGCGATGGGAAAAAATTCGGTTAAGGCCAGGGGGAAAGAAAAAATATAAAT
TAAAACATATAGTATGGGCAAGCAGGGAGCTAGAACGATTCGCAGTTAATCCTGGCCTGTTAGAAACATC
AGAAGGCTGTAGACAAATACTGGGACAGCTACAACCATCCCTTCAGACAGGATCAGAAGAACTTAGATCA
TTATATAATACAGTAGCAACCCTCTATTGTGTGCATCAAAGGATAGAGATAAAAGACACCAAGGAAGCTT
TAGACAAGATAGAGGAAGAGCAAAACAAAAGTAAGACCACCGCACAGCAAGCGGCCGCTGATCTTCAGAC
CTGGAGGAGGAGATATGAGGGACAATTGGAGAAGTGAATTATATAAATATAAAGTAGTAAAAATTGAACC
ATTAGGAGTAGCACCCACCAAGGCAAAGAGAAGAGTGGTGCAGAGAGAAAAAAGAGCAGTGGGAATAGGA
GCTTTGTTCCTTGGGTTCTTGGGAGCAGCAGGAAGCACTATGGGCGCAGCGTCAATGACGCTGACGGTAC
AGGCCAGACAATTATTGTCTGGTATAGTGCAGCAGCAGAACAATTTGCTGAGGGCTATTGAGGCGCAACA
GCATCTGTTGCAACTCACAGTCTGGGGCATCAAGCAGCTCCAGGCAAGAATCCTGGCTGTGGAAAGATAC
CTAAAGGATCAACAGCTCCTGGGGATTTGGGGTTGCTCTGGAAAACTCATTTGCACCACTGCTGTGCCTT
GGAATGCTAGTTGGAGTAATAAATCTCTGGAACAGATTTGGAATCACACGACCTGGATGGAGTGGGACAG
AGAAATTAACAATTACACAAGCTTAATACACTCCTTAATTGAAGAATCGCAAAACCAGCAAGAAAAGAAT
GAACAAGAATTATTGGAATTAGATAAATGGGCAAGTTTGTGGAATTGGTTTAACATAACAAATTGGCTGT
GGTATATAAAATTATTCATAATGATAGTAGGAGGCTTGGTAGGTTTAAGAATAGTTTTTGCTGTACTTTC
TATAGTGAATAGAGTTAGGCAGGGATATTCACCATTATCGTTTCAGACCCACCTCCCAACCCCGAGGGGA
CCCGACAGGCCCGAAGGAATAGAAGAAGAAGGTGGAGAGAGAGACAGAGACAGATCCATTCGATTAGTGA
ACGGATCCCCCGGGCTGCAGGAATTCGATTAATAGTAATCAATTACGGGGTCATTAGTTCATAGCCCATA
TATGGAGTTCCGCGTTACATAACTTACGGTAAATGGCCCGCCTGGCTGACCGCCCAACGACCCCCGCCCA
TTGACGTCAATAATGACGTATGTTCCCATAGTAACGCCAATAGGGACTTTCCATTGACGTCAATGGGTGG
AGTATTTACGGTAAACTGCCCACTTGGCAGTACATCAAGTGTATCATATGCCAAGTACGCCCCCTATTGA
CGTCAATGACGGTAAATGGCCCGCCTGGCATTATGCCCAGTACATGACCTTATGGGACTTTCCTACTTGG
CAGTACATCTACGTATTAGTCATCGCTATTACCATGGTGATGCGGTTTTGGCAGTACATCAATGGGCGTG
GATAGCGGTTTGACTCACGGGGATTTCCAAGTCTCCACCCCATTGACGTCAATGGGAGTTTGTTTTGGCA
CCAAAATCAACGGGACTTTCCAAAATGTCGTAACAACTCCGCCCCATTGACGCAAATGGGCGGTAGGCGT
GTACGGTGGGAGGTCTATATAAGCAGAGCTGGTTTAGTGAACCGTCAGATCCGCTAGCGCCGCCACCATG
AAGACACCGTGGAAGACCGGTGTTCTTCTGGGACTGCTGGGTGCTGCTGCGCTTGTCACCATCATCACCG
TGCCCGTGGTTCTGCTGTCTAGAACATGCCCACCGTGCCCAGCACCTGAACTCGCGGGGGCACCGTCAGT
CTTCCTCTTCCCCCCAAAACCCAAGGACACCCTCATGATCTCCCGGACCCCTGAGGTCACATGCGTGGTG
GTGGACGTGAGCCACGAAGACCCTGAGGTCAAGTTCAACTGGTACGTGGACGGCGTGGAGGTGCATAATG
CCAAGACAAAGCCGCGGGAGGAGCAGTACAACAGCACGTACCGTGTGGTCAGCGTCCTCACCGTCCTGCA
CCAGGACTGGCTGAATGGCAAGGAGTACAAGTGCAAGGTCTCCAACAAAGCCCTCCCAGCCCCCATCGAG
AAAACCATCTCCAAAGCCAAAGGGCAGCCCCGAGAACCACAGGTGTACACCCTGCCCCCATCCCGGGATG
AGCTGACCAAGAACCAGGTCAGCCTGACCTGCCTGGTCAAAGGCTTCTATCCCAGCGACATCGCCGTGGA
GTGGGAGAGCAATGGGCAGCCGGAGAACAACTACAAGACCACGCCTCCCGTGCTGGACTCCGACGGCTCC
TTCTTCCTCTACAGCAAGCTCACCGTGGACAAGAGCAGGTGGCAGCAGGGGAACGTCTTCTCATGCTCCG
TGATGCATGAGGCTCTGCACAACCACTACACGCAGAAGAGCCTCTCCCTGTCTCCGGGTAAAGGTAGCGG
CTCTGGTAGCGGTTCCGGCTCTGGCCAGGCCTGCCGACACCTGCTTCACCTGGCCATTCAGCGGCACCCC
CACTTCCGTGGCCTGTTCAATCTCTCCATTCCAGTGCTGCTGTGGGGGGACCTCTTCACCCCAGCGCTCT
GGGACCGCCTGAGCCAACACAAAGCCCCGTATGGCTGGCGGGGGCTCTCTCACCAAGTCATCGCCTCCAC
CCTGAGCCTTCTGAACGGCTCAGAGAGTGCCAAGCTGTTTGCCCCGCCCAGGGACACCCCTCCAAAGTGT
ATCCGGTGTGCCGTGGTGGGCAACGGAGGCATTCTGAATGGGTCCCGCCAGGGTCCCAACATCGATGCCC
ATGACTATGTATTCAGACTCAATGGAGCTGTGATCAAAGGCTTCGAGCGCGATGTGGGCACCAAGACTTC
CTTCTATGGTTTCACTGTGAACACGATGAAGAACTCCCTCGTCTCCTACTGGAATCTGGGCTTCACCTCC
GTGCCACAAGGACAGGACCTGCAGTATATCTTCATCCCCTCAGACATCCGCGACTATGTGATGCTGAGAT
CGGCCATTCTGGGCGTGCCTGTCCCTGAGGGCCTAGATAAAGGGGACAGGCCGCACGCCTATTTTGGACC
AGAAGCCTCTGCCAGTAAATTCAAGCTGCTACATCCGGACTTCATCAGCTACCTGACAGAAAGGTTCTTG
AAATCAAAGTTGATTAACACACATTTTGGAGACCTATATATGCCTAGTACCGGGGCTCTCATGCTGCTGA
CAGCTTTGCATACCTGTGACCAGGTCAGTGCCTATGGATTCATCACAAGCAACTACTGGAAATTTTCCGA
CCACTATTTCGAACGAAAAATGAAGCCATTGATATTTTATGCAAACCACGATCTGTCCCTGGAAGCTGCC
CTGTGGAGGGACCTGCACAAGGCCGGCATCCTTCAGCTGTACCAGCGCTGACCTGCAGGTTCGAAAACCT
GTACTTCCAGGGCCATCACCATCACCATCACTGACTCGAGACCTAGAAAAACATGGAGCAATCACAAGTA
GCAATACAGCAGCTACCAATGCTGATTGTGCCTGGCTAGAAGCACAAGAGGAGGAGGAGGTGGGTTTTCC
AGTCACACCTCAGGTACCTTTAAGACCAATGACTTACAAGGCAGCTGTAGATCTTAGCCACTTTTTAAAA
GAAAAGGGGGGACTGGAAGGGCTAATTCACTCCCAACGAAGACAAGATATCCTTGATCTGTGGATCTACC
ACACACAAGGCTACTTCCCTGATTGGCAGAACTACACACCAGGGCCAGGGATCAGATATCCACTGACCTT
TGGATGGTGCTACAAGCTAGTACCAGTTGAGCAAGAGAAGGTAGAAGAAGCCAATGAAGGAGAGAACACC
CGCTTGTTACACCCTGTGAGCCTGCATGGGATGGATGACCCGGAGAGAGAAGTATTAGAGTGGAGGTTTG
ACAGCCGCCTAGCATTTCATCACATGGCCCGAGAGCTGCATCCGGACTGTACTGGGTCTCTCTGGTTAGA
CCAGATCTGAGCCTGGGAGCTCTCTGGCTAACTAGGGAACCCACTGCTTAAGCCTCAATAAAGCTTGCCT
TGAGTGCTTCAAGTAGTGTGTGCCCGTCTGTTGTGTGACTCTGGTAACTAGAGATCCCTCAGACCCTTTT
AGTCAGTGTGGAAAATCTCTAGCAGGGCCCGTTTAAACCCGCTGATCAGCCTCGACTGTGCCTTCTAGTT
GCCAGCCATCTGTTGTTTGCCCCTCCCCCGTGCCTTCCTTGACCCTGGAAGGTGCCACTCCCACTGTCCT
TTCCTAATAAAATGAGGAAATTGCATCGCATTGTCTGAGTAGGTGTCATTCTATTCTGGGGGGTGGGGTG
GGGCAGGACAGCAAGGGGGAGGATTGGGAAGACAATAGCAGGCATGCTGGGGATGCGGTGGGCTCTATGG
CTTCTGAGGCGGAAAGAACCAGCTGGGGCTCTAGGGGGTATCCCC
[124 nt withheld, positions 5786-5909]
C
[91 nt withheld, positions 5911-6001]
A
[49 nt withheld, positions 6003-6051]
CCTTTGACGTTGGAGTCCACGTTCTTT
[37 nt withheld, positions 6079-6115]
ACCCTATCTCGGTCTATTCTTTTGATTTATAAGGGATTTTGCCGATTTCGGCCTATTGGTTAAAAAATGA
GCTGATTTAACAAAAATTTAACGCGAATTAATTCTGTGGAATGTGTGTCAGTTAGGGTGTGGAAAGTCCC
CAGGCTCCCCAGCAGGCAGAAGTATGCAAAGCATGCATCTCAATTAGTCAGCAACCAGGTGTGGAAAGTC
CCCAGGCTCCCCAGCAGGCAGAAGTATGCAAAGCATGCATCTCAATTAGTCAGCAACCATAGTCCCGCCC
CTAACTCCGCCCATCCCGCCCCTAACTCCGCCCAGTTCCGCCCATTCTCCGCCCCATGGCTGACTAATTT
TTTTTATTTATGCAGAGGCCGAGGCCGCCTCTGCCTCTGAGCTATTCCAGAAGTAGTGAGGAGGCTTTTT
TGGAGGCCTAGGCTTTTGCAAAAAGCTCCCGGGAGCTTGTATATCCATTTTCGGATCTGATCAGCACGTG
TTGACAATTAATCATCGGCATAGTATATCGGCATAGTATAATACGACAAGGTGAGGAACTAAACCATGGC
CAAGTTGACCAGTGCCGTTCCGGTGCTCACCGCGCGCGACGTCGCCGGAGCGGTCGAGTTCTGGACCGAC
CGGCTCGGGTTCTCCCGGGACTTCGTGGAGGACGACTTCGCCGGTGTGGTCCGGGACGACGTGACCCTGT
TCATCAGCGCGGTCCAGGACCAGGTGGTGCCGGACAACACCCTGGCCTGGGTGTGGGTGCGCGGCCTGGA
CGAGCTGTACGCCGAGTGGTCGGAGGTCGTGTCCACGAACTTCCGGGACGCCTCCGGGCCGGCCATGACC
GAGATCGGCGAGCAGCCGTGGGGGCGGGAGTTCGCCCTGCGCGACCCGGCCGGCAACTGCGTGCACTTCG
TGGCCGAGGAGCAGGACTGACACGTGCTACGAGATTTCGATTCCACCGCCGCCTTCTATGAAAGGTTGGG
CTTCGGAATCGTTTTCCGGGACGCCGGCTGGATGATCCTCCAGCGCGGGGATCTCATGCTGGAGTTCTTC
GCCCACCCCAACTTGTTTATTGCAGCTTATAATGGTTACAAATAAAGCAATAGCATCACAAATTTCACAA
ATAAAGCATTTTTTTCACTGCATTCTAGTTGTGGTTTGTCCAAACTCATCAATGTATCTTATCATGTCTG
TATACCGTCGACCTCTAGCTAGAGCTTGGCGTAATCATGGTCATAGCTGTTTCCTGTGTGAAATTGTTAT
CCGCTCACAATTCCACACAACATACGAGCCGGAAGCATAAAGTGTAAAGCCTGGGGTGCCTAATGAGTGA
GCTAACTCACATTAATTGCGTTGCGCTCACTGCCCGCTTTCCAGTCGGGAAACCTGTCGTGCCAGCTGCA
TTAATGAATCGGCCAACGCGCGGGGAGAGGCGGTTTGCGTATTGGGCGCTCTTCCGCTTCCTCGCTCACT
GACTCGCTGCGCTCGGTCGTTCGGCTGCGGCGAGCGGTATCAGCTCACTCAAAGGCGGTAATACGGTTAT
CCACAGAATCAGGGGATAACGCAGGAAAGAACATGTGAGCAAAAGGCCAGCAAAAGGCCAGGAACCGTAA
AAAGGCCGCGTTGCTGGCGTTTTTCCATAGGCTCCGCCCCCCTGACGAGCATCACAAAAATCGACGCTCA
AGTCAGAGGTGGCGAAACCCGACAGGACTATAAAGATACCAGGCGTTTCCCCCTGGAAGCTCCCTCGTGC
GCTCTCCTGTTCCGACCCTGCCGCTTACCGGATACCTGTCCGCCTTTCTCCCTTCGGGAAGCGTGGCGCT
TTCTCATAGCTCACGCTGTAGGTATCTCAGTTCGGTGTAGGTCGTTCGCTCCAAGCTGGGCTGTGTGCAC
GAACCCCCCGTTCAGCCCGACCGCTGCGCCTTATCCGGTAACTATCGTCTTGAGTCCAACCCGGTAAGAC
ACGACTTATCGCCACTGGCAGCAGCCACTGGTAACAGGATTAGCAGAGCGAGGTATGTAGGCGGTGCTAC
AGAGTTCTTGAAGTGGTGGCCTAACTACGGCTACACTAGAAGAACAGTATTTGGTATCTGCGCTCTGCTG
AAGCCAGTTACCTTCGGAAAAAGAGTTGGTAGCTCTTGATCCGGCAAACAAACCACCGCTGGTAGCGGTG
GTTTTTTTGTTTGCAAGCAGCAGATTACGCGCAGAAAAAAAGGATCTCAAGAAGATCCTTTGATCTTTTC
TACGGGGTCTGACGCTCAGTGGAACGAAAACTCACGTTAAGGGATTTTGGTCATGAGATTATCAAAAAGG
ATCTTCACCTAGATCCTTTTAAATTAAAAATGAAGTTTTAAATCAATCTAAAGTATATATGAGTAAACTT
GGTCTGACAGTTACCAATGCTTAATCAGTGAGGCACCTATCTCAGCGATCTGTCTATTTCGTTCATCCAT
AGTTGCCTGACTCCCCGTCGTGTAGATAACTACGATACGGGAGGGCTTACCATCTGGCCCCAGTGCTGCA
ATGATACCGCGAGACCCACGCTCACCGGCTCCAGATTTATCAGCAATAAACCAGCCAGCCGGAAGGGCCG
AGCGCAGAAGTGGTCCTGCAACTTTATCCGCCTCCATCCAGTCTATTAATTGTTGCCGGGAAGCTAGAGT
AAGTAGTTCGCCAGTTAATAGTTTGCGCAACGTTGTTGCCATTGCTACAGGCATCGTGGTGTCACGCTCG
TCGTTTGGTATGGCTTCATTCAGCTCCGGTTCCCAACGATCAAGGCGAGTTACATGATCCCCCATGTTGT
GCAAAAAAGCGGTTAGCTCCTTCGGTCCTCCGATCGTTGTCAGAAGTAAGTTGGCCGCAGTGTTATCACT
CATGGTTATGGCAGCACTGCATAATTCTCTTACTGTCATGCCATCCGTAAGATGCTTTTCTGTGACTGGT
GAGTACTCAACCAAGTCATTCTGAGAATAGTGTATGCGGCGACCGAGTTGCTCTTGCCCGGCGTCAATAC
GGGATAATACCGCGCCACATAGCAGAACTTTAAAAGTGCTCATCATTGGAAAACGTTCTTCGGGGCGAAA
ACTCTCAAGGATCTTACCGCTGTTGAGATCCAGTTCGATGTAACCCACTCGTGCACCCAACTGATCTTCA
GCATCTTTTACTTTCACCAGCGTTTCTGGGTGAGCAAAAACAGGAAGGCAAAATGCCGCAAAAAAGGGAA
TAAGGGCGACACGGAAATGTTGAATACTCATACTCTTCCTTTTTCAATATTATTGAAGCATTTATCAGGG
TTATTGTCTCATGAGCGGATACATATTTGAATGTATTTAGAAAAATAAACAAATAGGGGTTCCGCGCACA
TTTCCCCGAAAAGTGCCACCTGACGTC
Features (pLannotate 1.2.2; 31 found; start..end, strand, type, name):
     28..80      -  misc_feature   bom (fragment): basis of mobility region from pBR322
    235..614     +  enhancer       CMV enhancer: human cytomegalovirus immediate early enhancer
    615..814     +  promoter       CMV promoter: human cytomegalovirus (CMV) immediate early promoter
    832..1012    +  LTR            5' LTR (truncated): truncated 5' long terminal repeat (LTR) from HIV-1
   1059..1184    +  misc_feature   HIV-1 Ψ: packaging signal of human immunodeficiency virus type 1
   1168..1531    +  CDS            HIV-1 gag (fragment): gag protein from human immunodeficiency virus 1; gag
   1677..1910    +  misc_feature   RRE: The Rev response element (RRE) of HIV-1 allows for Rev-dependent mRNA export from the nucleus to the cytoplasm.
   2287..2388    +  CDS            Rev (fragment): human immunodeficiency virus 1 (HIV-1) Rev protein; rev; enhances nuclear export of unspliced and incompletely spliced viral mRNAs
   2463..2766    +  enhancer       CMV enhancer: human cytomegalovirus immediate early enhancer
   2767..2970    +  promoter       CMV promoter: human cytomegalovirus (CMV) immediate early promoter
   3008..3103    +  CDS            DPP4 (fragment): DPP4_HUMAN - Also known as ADCP2, CD26. Experimental evidence at protein level: Swiss-Prot protein existence level 1. (Microbial infection) Acts as a receptor for human coronavirus MERS-CoV-2. From Homo sapiens (Human).
   3098..3757    +  CDS            IGHG1 (fragment): IGHG1_HUMAN - Experimental evidence at protein level: Swiss-Prot protein existence level 1. Constant region of immunoglobulin heavy chains. Immunoglobulins, also known as antibodies, are membrane-bound or secreted glycoproteins produced by B lymphocytes. In the recognition phase of humoral immunity, the membrane-bound immunoglobulins serve as receptors which, upon binding of a specific antigen, trigger the clonal expansion and differentiation of B lymphocytes into immunoglobulins- secreting plasma cells. Secreted immunoglobulins mediate the effector phase of humoral immunity, which results in
   3806..4738    +  CDS            ST6GALNAC2 (fragment): SIA7B_HUMAN - Also known as SIAT7B, SIATL1, STHM. Experimental evidence at protein level: Swiss-Prot protein existence level 1. Catalyzes the transfer of N-acetylneuraminyl groups onto glycan chains in glycoproteins. From Homo sapiens (Human).
   4753..4771    +  CDS            TEV site (fragment): tobacco etch virus (TEV) protease recognition and cleavage site
   4788..5297    +  CDS            nef (fragment): NEF_HV1LA - Experimental evidence at protein level: Swiss-Prot protein existence level 1. Extracellular Nef protein targets CD4(+) T-lymphocytes for apoptosis by interacting with CXCR4 surface receptors. From Human immunodeficiency virus type 1 group M subtype B (isolate Lai) (HIV-1).
   5304..5484    +  LTR            5' LTR (truncated): truncated 5' long terminal repeat (LTR) from HIV-1
   5516..5740    +  polyA_signal   bGH poly(A) signal: bovine growth hormone polyadenylation signal
   5744..5765    +  promoter       SV40 promoter (fragment): SV40 enhancer and early promoter
   5786..6214    +  rep_origin     f1 ori (sequence partly withheld): f1 bacteriophage origin of replication; arrow indicates direction of (+) strand synthesis
   6228..6557    +  promoter       SV40 promoter: SV40 enhancer and early promoter
   6605..6652    +  promoter       EM7 promoter: synthetic bacterial promoter&nbsp
   6671..7045    +  CDS            BleoR: antibiotic-binding protein; Sh ble from Streptoalloteichus hindustanus; confers resistance to bleomycin, phleomycin, and Zeocin™
   7055..7180    +  CDS            ble (fragment): BLE_KLEPN - Experimental evidence at protein level: Swiss-Prot protein existence level 1. Binding protein with a strong affinity to the bleomycin family of antibiotics. Binds to CL990; an antimitotic-antibiotic compound. From Klebsiella pneumoniae.
   7175..7296    +  polyA_signal   SV40 poly(A) signal: SV40 polyadenylation signal
   7369..7385    -  protein_bind   lac operator: The lac repressor binds to the lac operator to inhibit transcription in E. coli. This inhibition can be relieved by adding lactose or isopropyl-β-D-thiogalactopyranoside (IPTG). lac repressor encoded by lacI
   7393..7423    -  promoter       lac promoter: promoter for the E. coli lac operon
   7438..7459    -  protein_bind   CAP binding site: CAP binding activates transcription in the presence of cAMP. E. coli catabolite activator protein
   7472..7564    -  CDS            lacI (fragment): lac repressor; lacI; The lac repressor binds to the lac operator to inhibit transcription in E. coli. This inhibition can be relieved by adding lactose or isopropyl-β-D-thiogalactopyranoside (IPTG).
   7747..8335    -  rep_origin     ori: high-copy-number ColE1/pMB1/pBR322/pUC origin of replication
   8506..9366    -  CDS            AmpR: β-lactamase; bla; confers resistance to ampicillin, carbenicillin, and related antibiotics
   9367..9471    -  promoter       AmpR promoter: bla
