[The description below was written by a language model from this plasmid's Addgene catalogue record and pLannotate feature annotations shown in this document.]
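Description:
pCSCG-TM(DPP4)-Fc-hST6GalNAc2 WT is a roughly 9.5 kb HIV-1-based lentiviral transfer plasmid that also serves as a mammalian expression vector, built on the pCSCG backbone. It is maintained in E. coli through a high-copy ColE1/pUC-type origin with ampicillin resistance, and it also carries an f1 origin. The viral genome is transcribed from a CMV enhancer/promoter fused to a truncated 5' LTR, followed by the Ψ packaging signal, a partial gag sequence and the Rev response element. These elements allow the RNA to be exported and packaged when helper functions are supplied in trans. A second truncated LTR and a bGH polyadenylation signal close the viral unit. Outside the LTRs, the feature table shows an SV40/EM7-driven bleomycin/Zeocin resistance cassette with an SV40 poly(A). Because it lies outside the LTRs, it would not be carried into transduced cells by the virus.

The payload is driven by an internal CMV promoter and encodes a three-part human fusion protein. An N-terminal fragment of DPP4 (CD26) supplies the transmembrane anchor, the IgG1 Fc region follows, and the sialyltransferase ST6GalNAc2 lacking its first 62 amino acids comes last. Replacing the enzyme's native N-terminal region with the DPP4 anchor, consistent with type II orientation, presents the Fc and catalytic domain on the outside of the plasma membrane. The Fc portion could plausibly serve as a handle for detecting displayed protein, though the record does not say so. A partial TEV protease site is annotated just downstream of the enzyme coding region. The depositor reports that the displayed wild-type enzyme is active on acceptor substrates at the mammalian cell surface. The construct belongs to a cell-surface display platform for high-throughput glycosyltransferase engineering.
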