Addgene plasmid #239827: pCSCG-TM(DPP4)-Fc-hST6GalNAc2 WT
Purpose: Displays Fc-fusion hST6GalNAc2 WT on mammalian cell surface via transmembrane domain of DPP4
Depositing lab: Sriram Neelamegham. Depositing organization: University at Buffalo (SUNY Buffalo). Publication: Mammalian Cell Surface Display for High-Throughput Protein Engineering of Glycosyltransferases. Hombu R, Neelamegham S. Small. 2025 May 26:e2502318. doi: 10.1002/smll.202502318. PubMed 40417887.
Backbone
  Vector backbone: pCSCG
  Backbone size w/o insert (bp): 7772
  Total vector size (bp): 9503
  Vector type: Mammalian Expression, Lentiviral
Growth in bacteria
  Bacterial resistance: Ampicillin, 100 μg/mL
  Growth temperature: 37°C
  Growth strain: NEB Stable
  Copy number: High Copy
Gene/Insert
  Gene/Insert name: TM(DPP4)-Fc-hST6GalNAc2 WT
  Species: H. sapiens (human)
  Insert size (bp): 1731
  Mutation: amino acids 1-62 of hST6GalNAc2 were deleted
  Promoter: CMV promoter
  Tag / fusion protein: human IgG1 Fc region (N terminal on insert)
  Cloning method: Gibson Cloning
  Sequencing primers: 5′ CGCAAATGGGCGGTAGGCGTG; 3′ CAGCATTGGTAGCTGCTGTA
Resource information
  A portion of this plasmid was derived from a plasmid made by: Sriram Neelamegham (Addgene #239822)
Terms and licenses: Academic/Nonprofit Terms; Industry Terms: Not Available to Industry
Depositor comments: Insert size includes N-terminal TM and Fc portion. TM(DPP4)-Fc-hST6GalNAc2 WT shows enzymatic activity for acceptor substrates on mammalian cell surface. Please visit https://doi.org/10.21203/rs.3.rs-5004188/v1 for the preprint.
How to cite: pCSCG-TM(DPP4)-Fc-hST6GalNAc2 WT was a gift from Sriram Neelamegham (Addgene plasmid # 239827 ; http://n2t.net/addgene:239827 ; RRID:Addgene_239827)
